Addgene plasmid #195206: pEGFP-C1-rSyntaxin-3a
Purpose: Mammalian expression vector for GFP tagged Syntaxin-3a.
Depositing lab: David Bryant & Thomas Weimbs. Publication: Soluble syntaxin 3 functions as a transcriptional regulator. Giovannone AJ, Winterstein C, Bhattaram P, Reales E, Low SH, Baggs JE, Xu M, Lalli MA, Hogenesch JB, Weimbs T. J Biol Chem. 2018 Apr 13;293(15):5478-5491. doi: 10.1074/jbc.RA117.000874. Epub 2018 Feb 23. PubMed 29475951.
Backbone
  Vector backbone: pEGFP-C1
  Vector type: Mammalian Expression
Growth in bacteria
  Bacterial resistance: Kanamycin, 50 μg/mL
  Growth temperature: 37°C
  Growth strain: DH5alpha
  Copy number: High Copy
Gene/Insert
  Gene/Insert name: STX3A
  Species: R. norvegicus (rat)
  Entrez Gene: Stx3 (a.k.a. Stx3a)
Terms and licenses: Academic/Nonprofit Terms; Industry Terms: Not Available to Industry
How to cite: pEGFP-C1-rSyntaxin-3a was a gift from David Bryant & Thomas Weimbs (Addgene plasmid # 195206 ; http://n2t.net/addgene:195206 ; RRID:Addgene_195206)
