[The description below was written by a language model from this plasmid's Addgene catalogue record and pLannotate feature annotations shown in this document.]
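Description:
pEGFP-C1-rSyntaxin-3a is a mammalian expression plasmid of about 5.7 kb built on the pEGFP-C1 backbone, designed to produce rat syntaxin-3a (Stx3, from Rattus norvegicus) carrying an N-terminal EGFP tag. Transcription is driven by the human cytomegalovirus immediate early enhancer and promoter. The EGFP coding sequence comes first, followed by a short stretch of residual multiple cloning site that acts as a linker, and then the Stx3 open reading frame, so the syntaxin is expected to be expressed as a single fusion protein with the fluorescent protein at its amino terminus. The transcript is terminated by the SV40 polyadenylation signal. The small large T antigen fragment annotated just upstream of that signal is part of the same SV40-derived region rather than a functional gene.

The plasmid replicates in E. coli at high copy from a ColE1/pUC-type origin and also carries an f1 origin for single-stranded DNA production. A single NeoR/KanR (Tn5 aminoglycoside phosphotransferase) cassette serves for selection in both hosts. A bacterial bla-type promoter drives kanamycin resistance in bacteria. The SV40 early promoter, paired with the HSV TK polyadenylation signal, allows G418 selection of stably transfected mammalian cells. The short ble and bGH poly(A) fragments in the annotation appear to be backbone remnants or incidental matches rather than working elements.

The stated purpose is expression of GFP-tagged syntaxin-3a in mammalian cells, which suits live or fixed-cell imaging of the localisation and trafficking of this SNARE protein. The associated publication concerns a soluble form of syntaxin 3 that acts as a transcriptional regulator.
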