Features (pLannotate 1.2.2; 16 found; start..end, strand, type, name):
     61..364     +  enhancer       CMV enhancer: human cytomegalovirus immediate early enhancer
    365..568     +  promoter       CMV promoter: human cytomegalovirus (CMV) immediate early promoter
    613..1329    +  CDS            EGFP: EGFP is a basic (constitutively fluorescent) green fluorescent protein published in 1996, derived from Aequorea victoria. It is reported to be a rapidly-maturing weak dimer with moderate acid sensitivity.
   1330..1364    +  misc_feature   MCS (fragment): multiple cloning site
   1372..2238    +  CDS            Stx3: STX3_RAT - Also known as Stx3a. Experimental evidence at protein level: Swiss-Prot protein existence level 1. Potentially involved in docking of synaptic vesicles at presynaptic active zones. From Rattus norvegicus (Rat).
   2336..2361    +  misc_feature   MCS (fragment): multiple cloning site
   2373..2457    +  CDS            large T antigen (fragment): large T antigen from SV40 (simian virus 40)
   2480..2601    +  polyA_signal   SV40 poly(A) signal: SV40 polyadenylation signal
   2635..3063    -  rep_origin     f1 ori (sequence partly withheld): f1 bacteriophage origin of replication; arrow indicates direction of (+) strand synthesis
   3090..3194    +  promoter       AmpR promoter: bla
   3196..3553    +  promoter       SV40 promoter: SV40 enhancer and early promoter
   3588..4382    +  CDS            NeoR/KanR: aminoglycoside phosphotransferase from Tn5; aph(3')-II (or nptII); confers resistance to neomycin, kanamycin, and G418 (Geneticin®)
   4403..4555    +  CDS            ble (fragment): BLE_KLEPN - Experimental evidence at protein level: Swiss-Prot protein existence level 1. Binding protein with a strong affinity to the bleomycin family of antibiotics. Binds to CL990; an antimitotic-antibiotic compound. From Klebsiella pneumoniae.
   4614..4661    +  polyA_signal   HSV TK poly(A) signal: herpes simplex virus thymidine kinase polyadenylation signal (Cole and Stacy, 1985)
   4752..4768    -  polyA_signal   bGH poly(A) signal (fragment): bovine growth hormone polyadenylation signal
   4990..5578    +  rep_origin     ori: high-copy-number ColE1/pMB1/pBR322/pUC origin of replication
>Addgene plasmid #195206 | pEGFP-C1-rSyntaxin-3a | addgene full sequence | sequence record 384228 | Addgene NGS Result
TAGTTATTAATAGTAATCAATTACGGGGTCATTAGTTCATAGCCCATATATGGAGTTCCGCGTTACATAA
CTTACGGTAAATGGCCCGCCTGGCTGACCGCCCAACGACCCCCGCCCATTGACGTCAATAATGACGTATG
TTCCCATAGTAACGCCAATAGGGACTTTCCATTGACGTCAATGGGTGGAGTATTTACGGTAAACTGCCCA
CTTGGCAGTACATCAAGTGTATCATATGCCAAGTACGCCCCCTATTGACGTCAATGACGGTAAATGGCCC
GCCTGGCATTATGCCCAGTACATGACCTTATGGGACTTTCCTACTTGGCAGTACATCTACGTATTAGTCA
TCGCTATTACCATGGTGATGCGGTTTTGGCAGTACATCAATGGGCGTGGATAGCGGTTTGACTCACGGGG
ATTTCCAAGTCTCCACCCCATTGACGTCAATGGGAGTTTGTTTTGGCACCAAAATCAACGGGACTTTCCA
AAATGTCGTAACAACTCCGCCCCATTGACGCAAATGGGCGGTAGGCGTGTACGGTGGGAGGTCTATATAA
GCAGAGCTGGTTTAGTGAACCGTCAGATCCGCTAGCGCTACCGGTCGCCACCATGGTGAGCAAGGGCGAG
GAGCTGTTCACCGGGGTGGTGCCCATCCTGGTCGAGCTGGACGGCGACGTAAACGGCCACAAGTTCAGCG
TGTCCGGCGAGGGCGAGGGCGATGCCACCTACGGCAAGCTGACCCTGAAGTTCATCTGCACCACCGGCAA
GCTGCCCGTGCCCTGGCCCACCCTCGTGACCACCCTGACCTACGGCGTGCAGTGCTTCAGCCGCTACCCC
GACCACATGAAGCAGCACGACTTCTTCAAGTCCGCCATGCCCGAAGGCTACGTCCAGGAGCGCACCATCT
TCTTCAAGGACGACGGCAACTACAAGACCCGCGCCGAGGTGAAGTTCGAGGGCGACACCCTGGTGAACCG
CATCGAGCTGAAGGGCATCGACTTCAAGGAGGACGGCAACATCCTGGGGCACAAGCTGGAGTACAACTAC
AACAGCCACAACGTCTATATCATGGCCGACAAGCAGAAGAACGGCATCAAGGTGAACTTCAAGATCCGCC
ACAACATCGAGGACGGCAGCGTGCAGCTCGCCGACCACTACCAGCAGAACACCCCCATCGGCGACGGCCC
CGTGCTGCTGCCCGACAACCACTACCTGAGCACCCAGTCCGCCCTGAGCAAAGACCCCAACGAGAAGCGC
GATCACATGGTCCTGCTGGAGTTCGTGACCGCCGCCGGGATCACTCTCGGCATGGACGAGCTGTACAAGT
CCGGACTCAGATCTCGAGCTCAAGCTTCGAATTCGGCTAGCATGAAGGACCGACTGGAGCAGCTGAAGGC
CAAGCAGCTGACGCAGGATGATGACACGGACGAGGTTGAGATTGCTATTGATAATACAGCGTTCATGGAT
GAGTTCTTTTCTGAGATTGAGGAAACGAGGCTCAACATCGACAAGATCTCAGAGCATGTGGAGGAAGCTA
AGAAACTCTACAGTATCATTCTCTCTGCACCGATTCCAGAGCCAAAAACCAAAGACGACCTTGAACAGCT
CACAACTGAGATCAAGAAAAGGGCCAACAACGTCCGGAACAAACTGAAGAGCATGGAGAAGCATATTGAG
GAAGACGAGGTCCGGTCATCAGCAGACCTTCGGATACGAAAGTCCCAGCACTCCGTCCTCTCCCGGAAGT
TTGTGGAGGTGATGACAAAGTACAATGAGGCACAGGTGGACTTCCGTGAACGCAGCAAAGGGCGCATCCA
ACGGCAGCTTGAAATTACTGGCAAGAAAACAACAGATGAGGAGCTGGAAGAAATGTTGGAGAGTGGCAAC
CCAGCCATCTTCACTTCTGGGATCATTGACTCCCAGATTTCCAAGCAAGCCCTCAGCGAGATTGAGGGTC
GGCACAAGGACATCGTGAGGCTGGAGAGCAGCATCAAGGAGCTCCATGACATGTTTATGGACATCGCCAT
GCTGGTGGAGAATCAGGGTGAGATGTTAGATAACATAGAGTTGAATGTCATGCACACGGTGGACCATGTG
GAGAAGGCACGGGATGAAACTAAAAGAGCCATGAAGTATCAGGGTCAGGCTCGAAAGAAATTGATAATTA
TCATTGTGATAGTAGTTGTGTTGCTGGGCATTTTAGCGTTGATTATTGGATTGTCCGTTGGGCTGAAATA
AGAGTGGCCTAAGGGGCTGCTGCACTGAAATCTTGGCCTGACCACTCTTGTCTCCAGATGGGAACAAAGA
TTAAATGGCCTTCCTGAGAATGAGGGGTACCGCGGGCCCGGGATCCACCGGATCTAGATAACTGATCATA
ATCAGCCATACCACATTTGTAGAGGTTTTACTTGCTTTAAAAAACCTCCCACACCTCCCCCTGAACCTGA
AACATAAAATGAATGCAATTGTTGTTGTTAACTTGTTTATTGCAGCTTATAATGGTTACAAATAAAGCAA
TAGCATCACAAATTTCACAAATAAAGCATTTTTTTCACTGCATTCTAGTTGTGGTTTGTCCAAACTCATC
AATGTATCTTAACGCGTAAATTGTAAGCGTTAATATTTTGTTAAAATTCGCGTTAAATTTTTGTTAAATC
AGCTCATTTTTTAACCAATAGGCCGAAATCGGCAAAATCCCTTATAAATCAAAAGAATAGACCGAGATAG
GGT
[37 nt withheld, positions 2734-2770]
AAAGAACGTGGACTCCAACGTCAAAGG
[49 nt withheld, positions 2798-2846]
T
[91 nt withheld, positions 2848-2938]
G
[124 nt withheld, positions 2940-3063]
CAGGTGGCACTTTTCGGGGAAATGTGCGCGGAACCCCTATTTGTTTATTTTTCTAAATACATTCAAATAT
GTATCCGCTCATGAGACAATAACCCTGATAAATGCTTCAATAATATTGAAAAAGGAAGAGTCCTGAGGCG
GAAAGAACCAGCTGTGGAATGTGTGTCAGTTAGGGTGTGGAAAGTCCCCAGGCTCCCCAGCAGGCAGAAG
TATGCAAAGCATGCATCTCAATTAGTCAGCAACCAGGTGTGGAAAGTCCCCAGGCTCCCCAGCAGGCAGA
AGTATGCAAAGCATGCATCTCAATTAGTCAGCAACCATAGTCCCGCCCCTAACTCCGCCCATCCCGCCCC
TAACTCCGCCCAGTTCCGCCCATTCTCCGCCCCATGGCTGACTAATTTTTTTTATTTATGCAGAGGCCGA
GGCCGCCTCGGCCTCTGAGCTATTCCAGAAGTAGTGAGGAGGCTTTTTTGGAGGCCTAGGCTTTTGCAAA
GATCGATCAAGAGACAGGATGAGGATCGTTTCGCATGATTGAACAAGATGGATTGCACGCAGGTTCTCCG
GCCGCTTGGGTGGAGAGGCTATTCGGCTATGACTGGGCACAACAGACAATCGGCTGCTCTGATGCCGCCG
TGTTCCGGCTGTCAGCGCAGGGGCGCCCGGTTCTTTTTGTCAAGACCGACCTGTCCGGTGCCCTGAATGA
ACTGCAAGACGAGGCAGCGCGGCTATCGTGGCTGGCCACGACGGGCGTTCCTTGCGCAGCTGTGCTCGAC
GTTGTCACTGAAGCGGGAAGGGACTGGCTGCTATTGGGCGAAGTGCCGGGGCAGGATCTCCTGTCATCTC
ACCTTGCTCCTGCCGAGAAAGTATCCATCATGGCTGATGCAATGCGGCGGCTGCATACGCTTGATCCGGC
TACCTGCCCATTCGACCACCAAGCGAAACATCGCATCGAGCGAGCACGTACTCGGATGGAAGCCGGTCTT
GTCGATCAGGATGATCTGGACGAAGAGCATCAGGGGCTCGCGCCAGCCGAACTGTTCGCCAGGCTCAAGG
CGAGCATGCCCGACGGCGAGGATCTCGTCGTGACCCATGGCGATGCCTGCTTGCCGAATATCATGGTGGA
AAATGGCCGCTTTTCTGGATTCATCGACTGTGGCCGGCTGGGTGTGGCGGACCGCTATCAGGACATAGCG
TTGGCTACCCGTGATATTGCTGAAGAGCTTGGCGGCGAATGGGCTGACCGCTTCCTCGTGCTTTACGGTA
TCGCCGCTCCCGATTCGCAGCGCATCGCCTTCTATCGCCTTCTTGACGAGTTCTTCTGAGCGGGACTCTG
GGGTTCGAAATGACCGACCAAGCGACGCCCAACCTGCCATCACGAGATTTCGATTCCACCGCCGCCTTCT
ATGAAAGGTTGGGCTTCGGAATCGTTTTCCGGGACGCCGGCTGGATGATCCTCCAGCGCGGGGATCTCAT
GCTGGAGTTCTTCGCCCACCCTAGGGGGAGGCTAACTGAAACACGGAAGGAGACAATACCGGAAGGAACC
CGCGCTATGACGGCAATAAAAAGACAGAATAAAACGCACGGTGTTGGGTCGTTTGTTCATAAACGCGGGG
TTCGGTCCCAGGGCTGGCACTCTGTCGATACCCCACCGAGACCCCATTGGGGCCAATACGCCCGCGTTTC
TTCCTTTTCCCCACCCCACCCCCCAAGTTCGGGTGAAGGCCCAGGGCTCGCAGCCAACGTCGGGGCGGCA
GGCCCTGCCATAGCCTCAGGTTACTCATATATACTTTAGATTGATTTAAAACTTCATTTTTAATTTAAAA
GGATCTAGGTGAAGATCCTTTTTGATAATCTCATGACCAAAATCCCTTAACGTGAGTTTTCGTTCCACTG
AGCGTCAGACCCCGTAGAAAAGATCAAAGGATCTTCTTGAGATCCTTTTTTTCTGCGCGTAATCTGCTGC
TTGCAAACAAAAAAACCACCGCTACCAGCGGTGGTTTGTTTGCCGGATCAAGAGCTACCAACTCTTTTTC
CGAAGGTAACTGGCTTCAGCAGAGCGCAGATACCAAATACTGTTCTTCTAGTGTAGCCGTAGTTAGGCCA
CCACTTCAAGAACTCTGTAGCACCGCCTACATACCTCGCTCTGCTAATCCTGTTACCAGTGGCTGCTGCC
AGTGGCGATAAGTCGTGTCTTACCGGGTTGGACTCAAGACGATAGTTACCGGATAAGGCGCAGCGGTCGG
GCTGAACGGGGGGTTCGTGCACACAGCCCAGCTTGGAGCGAACGACCTACACCGAACTGAGATACCTACA
GCGTGAGCTATGAGAAAGCGCCACGCTTCCCGAAGGGAGAAAGGCGGACAGGTATCCGGTAAGCGGCAGG
GTCGGAACAGGAGAGCGCACGAGGGAGCTTCCAGGGGGAAACGCCTGGTATCTTTATAGTCCTGTCGGGT
TTCGCCACCTCTGACTTGAGCGTCGATTTTTGTGATGCTCGTCAGGGGGGCGGAGCCTATGGAAAAACGC
CAGCAACGCGGCCTTTTTACGGTTCCTGGCCTTTTGCTGGCCTTTTGCTCACATGTTCTTTCCTGCGTTA
TCCCCTGATTCTGTGGATAACCGTATTACCGCCATGCAT
